>Addgene plasmid #246693 | p3xFLAG-CMV-9-sGPR124 ΔGAIN-His | addgene full sequence | sequence record 495877 | Addgene NGS Result
TTCTGCGCGTAATCTGCTGCTTGCAAACAAAAAAACCACCGCTACCAGCGGTGGTTTGTTTGCCGGATCA
AGAGCTACCAACTCTTTTTCCGAAGGTAACTGGCTTCAGCAGAGCGCAGATACCAAATACTGTTCTTCTA
GTGTAGCCGTAGTTAGGCCACCACTTCAAGAACTCTGTAGCACCGCCTACATACCTCGCTCTGCTAATCC
TGTTACCAGTGGCTGCTGCCAGTGGCGATAAGTCGTGTCTTACCGGGTTGGACTCAAGACGATAGTTACC
GGATAAGGCGCAGCGGTCGGGCTGAACGGGGGGTTCGTGCACACAGCCCAGCTTGGAGCGAACGACCTAC
ACCGAACTGAGATACCTACAGCGTGAGCTATGAGAAAGCGCCACGCTTCCCGAAGGGAGAAAGGCGGACA
GGTATCCGGTAAGCGGCAGGGTCGGAACAGGAGAGCGCACGAGGGAGCTTCCAGGGGGAAACGCCTGGTA
TCTTTATAGTCCTGTCGGGTTTCGCCACCTCTGACTTGAGCGTCGATTTTTGTGATGCTCGTCAGGGGGG
CGGAGCCTATGGAAAAACGCCAGCAACGCGGCCTTTTTACGGTTCCTGGCCTTTTGCTGGCCTTTTGCTC
ACATGTTCTTTCCTGCGTTATCCCCTGATTCTGTGGATAACCGTATTACCGCCTTTGAGTGAGCTGATAC
CGCTCGCCGCAGCCGAACGACCGAGCGCAGCGAGTCAGTGAGCGAGGAAGCGGAAGAGCGCCCAATACGC
AAACCGCCTCTCCCCGCGCGTTGGCCGATTCATTAATGCAGCTGGCACGACAGGTTTCCCGACTGGAAAG
CGGGCAGTGAGCGCAACGCAATTAATGTGAGTTAGCTCACTCATTAGGCACCCCAGGCTTTACACTTTAT
GCTTCCGGCTCGTATGTTGTGTGGAATTGTGAGCGGATAACAATTTCACACAGGAAACAGCTATGACATG
ATTACGAATTTAATACGACTCACTATAGGGAATTGATCCAGACATGATAAGATACATTGATGAGTTTGGA
CAAACCACAACTAGAATGCAGTGAAAAAAATGCTTTATTTGTGAAATTTGTGATGCTATTGCTTTATTTG
TAACCATTATAAGCTGCAATAAACAAGTTAACAACAACAATTGCATTCATTTTATGTTTCAGGTTCAGGG
GGAGGTGTGGGAGGTTTTTTAAAGCAAGTAAAACCTCTACAAATGTGGTATGGCTGATTATGATCGGCGG
AGCCTATGGAAAAACGCCAGCAACGCGGCCTTTTTACGGTTCCAGCTTGGCGAGTGGGTGGTGAGCAGCT
CGCCGTCGCGCAGCAGGCGCCAGCGCTCCATCCACGCAGTGACCTCAGGCGGAAAACGGGAAGACACACT
CATGAGATGCCTGCAAGCAATTCGTTCTGTATCAGGCGCAGGAGCGTCCCGTCCGGGTCGACCAAAGCGG
CCATCGTGCCTCCCCACTCCTGCAGTTCGGGGGCATGGATGCGCGGATAGCCGCTGCTGGTTTCCTGGAT
GCCGACGGATTTGCACTGCCGGTAGAACTCCGCGAGGTCGTCCAGCCTCAGGCAGCAGCTGAACCAACTC
GCGAGGGGATCGAGCCCGGGGTGGGCGAAGAACTCCAGCATGAGATCCCCGCGCTGGAGGATCATCCAGC
CGGCGTCCCGGAAAACGATTCCGAAGCCCAACCTTTCATAGAAGGCGGCGGTGGAATCGAAATCTCGTGA
TGGCAGGTTGGGCGTCGCTTGGTCGGTCATTTCGAACCCCAGAGTCCCGCTCAGAAGAACTCGTCAAGAA
GGCGATAGAAGGCGATGCGCTGCGAATCGGGAGCGGCGATACCGTAAAGCACGAGGAAGCGGTCAGCCCA
TTCGCCGCCAAGCTCTTCAGCAATATCACGGGTAGCCAACGCTATGTCCTGATAGCGGTCCGCCACACCC
AGCCGGCCACAGTCGATGAATCCAGAAAAGCGGCCATTTTCCACCATGATATTCGGCAAGCAGGCATCGC
CATGGGTCACGACGAGATCCTCGCCGTCGGGCATGCGCGCCTTGAGCCTGGCGAACAGTTCGGCTGGCGC
GAGCCCCTGATGCTCTTCGTCCAGATCATCCTGATCGACAAGACCGGCTTCCATCCGAGTACGTGCTCGC
TCGATGCGATGTTTCGCTTGGTGGTCGAATGGGCAGGTAGCCGGATCAAGCGTATGCAGCCGCCGCATTG
CATCAGCCATGATGGATACTTTCTCGGCAGGAGCAAGGTGAGATGACAGGAGATCCTGCCCCGGCACTTC
GCCCAATAGCAGCCAGTCCCTTCCCGCTTCAGTGACAACGTCGAGCACAGCTGCGCAAGGAACGCCCGTC
GTGGCCAGCCACGATAGCCGCGCTGCCTCGTCCTGCAGTTCATTCAGGGCACCGGACAGGTCGGTCTTGA
CAAAAAGAACCGGGCGCCCCTGCGCTGACAGCCGGAACACGGCGGCATCAGAGCAGCCGATTGTCTGTTG
TGCCCAGTCATAGCCGAATAGCCTCTCCACCCAAGCGGCCGGAGAACCTGCGTGCAATCCATCTTGTTCA
ATCATGCGAAACGATCCTCATCCTGTCTCTTGATCAGATCCCAAGCTGATCAATTCCTCCAAAAAAGCCT
CCTCACTACTTCTGGAATAGCTCAGAGGCCGAGGCGGCCTCGGCCTGCATAAATAAAAAAAATTAGTCAG
CCATGGGGCGGAGAATGGGCGGAACTGGGCGGAGTTAGCGGAGGCGGGATGGGCGGAGTTAGGGGCGGGA
CTATGGTTGCTGACTAATTGAGATGCATGCTTTGCATACTTCTGCCTGCTGGGGAGCCTGGGGACTTTCC
ACACCTGGTTGCTGACTAATTGAGATGCATGCTTTGCATACTTCTGCCTGCTGGGGAGCCTGGGGACTTT
CCACACCCTAACTGACACACATTCCACAGCCAAGCTGGCCGCGTACCCAATTCAACAGGCATCTACTGAG
TGGACCCAACGCATGAGAGGACAGTGCCAAGCAAGCAACTCAAATGTCCCACCGGTTGGGCATGGCCAGG
TAGCCTATGCTGTGTCTGGACGTCCTCCTGCTGGTATAGTTATTTTAAAATCAGAAGGACAGGGAAGGGA
GCAGTGGTTCACGCCTGTAATCCCAGCAATTTGGGAGGCCAAGGTGGGTAGATCACCTGAGATTAGGAGT
TGGAGACCAGCCTGGCCAATATGGTGAAACCCCGTCTCTACCAAAAAAACAAAAATTAGCTGAGCCTGGT
CATGCATGCCTGGAATCCCAACAACTCGGGAGGCTGAGGCAGGAGAATCGCTTGAACCCAGGAGGCGGAG
ATTGCAGTGAGCCAAGATTGTGCCACTGCACTCCAGCTTGGTTCCCAATAGACCCCGCAGGCCCTACAGG
TTGTCTTCCCAACTTGCCCCTTGCTCCATACCACCCCCCTCCACCCCATAATATTATAGAAGGACACCTA
GTCAGACAAAATGATGCAACTTAATTTTATTAGGACAAGGCTGGTGGGCACTGGAGTGGCAACTTCCAGG
GCCAGGAGAGGCACTGGGGAGGGGTCACAGGGATGCCACCCGGGATCCTTAATGATGATGATGATGATGA
GAACCCACCCTGGTGATGTCGTTGGTGTAGAGACAGTGGGAGTAGTCCCCTGGCTCCCAGCGGCCGGCAC
GGTCACACCGGCGGGAGGCTCGGGTGCCCGGGGCACCCCCGCCCAGGGGCACTGAGGTGAAGGGATACTG
CAGGCAGGACTGGTAGGCTGTGATGCCAGCCAGAGTTCGGGGCCACCTGAAGTCCCCGCGGTTGTTGGCA
ACACGCTCGGCGGGGCAGTAGGAGGCAGAGGTCTCCAGCACCACGATCTCCACCTTCTTGCTGGCGTTGC
CTTGGGCCATGGACACGGTGCACTCCCACTCGCCTGAGGCCCACACGCCGATGTGAGACAGCGTCAGCTC
ACTGGTGATGAAGGTGCAGTCGTGGATGAGGCTCTCGGCCAGGAGGATGCCCGCCTGCTCATCACCCTCC
ACAGGGGCTCGGTTGTGGTACCAGCGGATGCGGGTGTCGTTGCCCAGGTAGCTGGCAGAGCACTGGAAGG
GCAGCCGATCCCCCTGGAACACCACTTGGCGTAGGGACGGGATGAGGTGGTGTGTGTGCAGCTCCAGGGC
CCCCTCGCAGCAGAGCTGGGCCTCCTGGAGGCTGCCCAGGGCCTGAGCATGCAGGGCACTGGGGTAAGCA
CAGAGCGTGTGTTCCGACAGCTGCAGGGAGCGATTCTGGGCCCAGGGCAGCAGCCAGCGCAGGTGGCAGT
CACAGGTCAGGAACTCGGTGCCCAAGTCCACAACCTTAAGGGCTGGCAGCTCATCAAAGACCCCAGGTTG
CAGACTGGAGAAGATGTTTCCAGATATGTTTAGTCGGAGAAGCCTGGGGAGGCCCTGGAAGGTCTCGGAG
GTGAGACAGCCAATCCGGTTGTTGGAGAGATCTAAACGCTTCAGCTCCCCCAGGCCCAGGAAGGCGCCCG
GCTGCACTGTGCTGATGATGTTGTTCCTCAGGTCCAGCTTCTCCAGCAGTGACAGTCCCAGGAAGGAGCC
ATTGCGGAGCCCCGTGATCTTGTTATTGCTCAAGAGCAGGGTAACGGTGCCGTTAGGCAGAAGGCCGGGC
TCGGGAGGCTCCGGGAGGTCCCCGCCGCTGCACACCACCCTCCGCCGAGCCGGGCCAGGGACGCCGCCGC
TCAGCCCCTTGGGCCGCTCCCCCGAGCACTTGCAGCTGCGGATGGATAGCGGGCAGCCGGGCGCTGAATT
CGCGGCCGCAAGCTTGTCATCGTCATCCTTGTAATCGATGTCATGATCTTTATAATCACCGTCATGGTCT
TTGTAGTCAGCAACTGCAGCTCCAACAAGAGCTAGGATCAGAAGTGCAGACATGGTGAATTAATTCTGAC
GGTTCACTAAACGAGCTCTGCTTATATAGACCTCCCACCGTACACGCCTACCGCCCATTTGCGTCAACGG
GGCGGGGTTATTACGACATTTTGGAAAGTCCCGTTGATTTTGGTGCCAAAACAAACTCCCATTGACGTCA
ATGGGGTGGAGACTTGGAAATCCCCGTGAGTCAAACCGCTATCCACGCCCATTGGTGTACTGCCAAAACC
GCATCACCATGGTAATAGCGATGACTAATACGTAGATGTACTGCCAAGTAGGAAAGTCCCGTAAGGTCAT
GTACTGGGCATAATGCCAGGCGGGCCATTTACCGTCATTGACGTCAATAGGGGGCGGACTTGGCATATGA
TACACTTGATGTACTGCCAAGTGGGCAGTTTACCGTAAATACTCCACCCATTGACGTCAATGGAAAGTCC
CTATTGGCGTTACTATGGGAACATACGTCATTATTGACGTCAATGGGCGGGGGTCGTTGGGCGGTCAGCC
AGGCGGGCCATTTACCGTAAGTTATGTAACGCGGAACTCCATATATGGGCTATGAACTAATGACCCCGTA
ATTGATTACTATTAATAACTAGTCAATAATCAATGTCAACATGGCGGTCATATTGGACATGAGCCAATAT
AAATGTACATATTATGATATAGATACAACGTATGCAATGGCCAATAGCCAATATTGATTTATGCTATATA
ACCAATGACTAATATGGCTAATTGCCAATATTGATTCAATGTATAGATCAGCTTGGCACTGGCCGTCGTT
TTACAACGTCGTGACTGGGAAAACCCTGGCGTTACCCAACTTAATCGCCTTGCAGCACATCCCCCTTTCG
CCAGCTGGCGTAATAGCGAAGAGGCCCGCACCGATCGCCCTTCCCAACAGTTGCGCAGCCTGAATGGCGA
ATGGAAATTGTAAGCGTTAATATTTTGTTAAAATTCGCGTTAAATTTTTGTTAAATCAGCTCATTTTTTA
ACCAATAGGCCGAAATCGGCAAAATCCCTTATAAATCAAAAGAATAGACCGAGATAGGGT
[33 nt withheld, positions 6011-6043]
GTTCTTTAATAGTGGACTCTTAAAGAACGTGGACTCCAACGTCAAAGG
[49 nt withheld, positions 6092-6140]
T
[91 nt withheld, positions 6142-6232]
G
[124 nt withheld, positions 6234-6357]
CAGGTGGCACTTTTCGGGGAAATGTGCGCGGAACCCCTATTTGTTTATTTTTCTAAATACATTCAAATAT
GTATCCGCTCATGAGACAATAACCCTGATAAATGCTTCAATAATATTGAAAAAGGAAGAGTATGAGTATT
CAACATTTCCGTGTCGCCCTTATTCCCTTTTTTGCGGCATTTTGCCTTCCTGTTTTTGCTCACCCAGAAA
CGCTGGTGAAAGTAAAAGATGCTGAAGATCAGTTGGGTGCACGAGTGGGTTACATCGAACTGGATCTCAA
CAGCGGTAAGATCCTTGAGAGTTTTCGCCCCGAAGAACGTTTTCCAATGATGAGCACTTTTAAAGTTCTG
CTATGTGGCGCGGTATTATCCCGTATTGACGCCGGGCAAGAGCAACTCGGTCGCCGCATACACTATTCTC
AGAATGACTTGGTTGAGTACTCACCAGTCACAGAAAAGCATCTTACGGATGGCATGACAGTAAGAGAATT
ATGCAGTGCTGCCATAACCATGAGTGATAACACTGCGGCCAACTTACTTCTGACAACGATCGGAGGACCG
AAGGAGCTAACCGCTTTTTTGCACAACATGGGGGATCATGTAACTCGCCTTGATCGTTGGGAACCGGAGC
TGAATGAAGCCATACCAAACGACGAGCGTGACACTACGATGCCTGTAGCAATGGCAACAACGTTGCGCAA
ACTATTAACTGGCGAACTACTTACTCTAGCTTCCCGGCAACAATTAATAGACTGGATGGAGGCGGATAAA
GTTGCAGGACCACTTCTGCGCTCGGCCCTTCCGGCTGGCTGGTTTATTGCTGATAAATCTGGAGCCGGTG
AGCGTGGGTCTCGCGGTATCATTGCAGCACTGGGGCCAGATGGTAAGCCCTCCCGTATCGTAGTTATCTA
CACGACGGGGAGTCAGGCAACTATGGATGAACGAAATAGACAGATCGCTGAGATAGGTGCCTCACTGATT
AAGCATTGGTAACTGTCAGACCAAGTTTACTCATATATACTTTAGATTGATTTAAAACTTCATTTTTAAT
TTAAAAGGATCTAGGTGAAGATCCTTTTTGATAATCTCATGACCAAAATCCCTTAACGTGAGTTTTCGTT
CCACTGAGCGTCAGACCCCGTAGAAAAGATCAAAGGATCTTCTTGAGATCCTTTTT
Features (pLannotate 1.2.2; 24 found; start..end, strand, type, name):
    758..850     +  CDS            lacI (fragment): lac repressor; lacI; The lac repressor binds to the lac operator to inhibit transcription in E. coli. This inhibition can be relieved by adding lactose or isopropyl-β-D-thiogalactopyranoside (IPTG).
    863..884     +  protein_bind   CAP binding site: CAP binding activates transcription in the presence of cAMP. E. coli catabolite activator protein
    899..929     +  promoter       lac promoter: promoter for the E. coli lac operon
    937..953     +  protein_bind   lac operator: The lac repressor binds to the lac operator to inhibit transcription in E. coli. This inhibition can be relieved by adding lactose or isopropyl-β-D-thiogalactopyranoside (IPTG). lac repressor encoded by lacI
    991..1009    +  promoter       T7 promoter: promoter for bacteriophage T7 RNA polymerase
   1015..1149    -  polyA_signal   SV40 poly(A) signal: SV40 polyadenylation signal
   1172..1255    -  CDS            large T antigen (fragment): large T antigen from SV40 (simian virus 40)
   1256..1279    +  rep_origin     CloDF13 ori (fragment): Plasmids containing the CloDF13 (CDF) origin of replication can be propagated in E. coli cells that contain additional plasmids with compatible origins.
   1302..1361    -  CDS            str (fragment): STR_KLEPN - Protein inferred from homology: Swiss-Prot protein existence level 3. The aminoglycoside phosphotransferases achieve inactivation of their antibiotic substrates by phosphorylation. From Klebsiella pneumoniae.
   1403..1780    -  CDS            ble: BLE_KLEPN - Experimental evidence at protein level: Swiss-Prot protein existence level 1. Binding protein with a strong affinity to the bleomycin family of antibiotics. Binds to CL990; an antimitotic-antibiotic compound. From Klebsiella pneumoniae.
   1804..2595    -  CDS            neo: KKA2_KLEPN - Also known as kan, nptII. Experimental evidence at protein level: Swiss-Prot protein existence level 1. Resistance to kanamycin, neomycin, paromomycin, ribostamycin, butirosin and gentamicin B. From Klebsiella pneumoniae.
   2646..2960    -  promoter       SV40 promoter: SV40 enhancer and early promoter
   2989..3611    -  polyA_signal   hGH poly(A) signal: human growth hormone polyadenylation signal
   3622..3639    -  CDS            capTEV™ (fragment): composite tag for in vivo biotinylation, TEV protease cleavage, and 6xHis tagging
   3646..4833    -  CDS            ADGRA2 (fragment): AGRA2_HUMAN - Also known as GPR124 From Homo sapiens (Human).
   4843..4908    -  CDS            3xFLAG: three tandem FLAG® epitope tags, followed by an enterokinase cleavage site
   4909..4953    -  CDS            preprotrypsin leader: leader sequence from mouse preprotrypsin
   4987..5186    -  promoter       CMV promoter: human cytomegalovirus (CMV) immediate early promoter
   5188..5567    -  enhancer       CMV enhancer: human cytomegalovirus immediate early enhancer
   5727..5881    +  CDS            lacZα (fragment): LacZα fragment of β-galactosidase; lacZ fragment
   5885..6357    -  rep_origin     f1 ori (sequence partly withheld): f1 bacteriophage origin of replication; arrow indicates direction of (+) strand synthesis
   6384..6488    +  promoter       AmpR promoter: bla
   6489..7349    +  CDS            AmpR: β-lactamase; bla; confers resistance to ampicillin, carbenicillin, and related antibiotics
   7520..575     +  rep_origin     ori (across the origin): high-copy-number ColE1/pMB1/pBR322/pUC origin of replication
