[The description below was written by a language model from this plasmid's Addgene catalogue record and pLannotate feature annotations shown in this document.]
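Description:
p3xFLAG-CMV-9-sGPR124 ΔGAIN-His is a 7.5 kb mammalian expression plasmid built on the p3xFLAG-CMV-9 backbone and designed to produce a secreted, soluble form of the extracellular domain of human GPR124 (ADGRA2, also called TEM5). In E. coli it is maintained at high copy through a ColE1/pUC-type origin and selected with ampicillin via the β-lactamase gene. An f1 origin is also present, which in principle allows single-stranded DNA production. For mammalian cells, an SV40 enhancer/early promoter drives a neomycin phosphotransferase gene, followed by an SV40 polyadenylation signal, so stable transfectants can be selected with G418. The annotation also picks up an adjacent ble reading frame and a str fragment, along with small lac-region and lacZα remnants, which appear to be backbone carry-over rather than functional parts of the design.

The expression cassette uses the human CMV immediate-early enhancer and promoter and ends in the human growth hormone polyadenylation signal. The open reading frame begins with the preprotrypsin leader, which routes the protein into the secretory pathway, followed by a 3xFLAG epitope with an enterokinase cleavage site. Next comes the GPR124 ectodomain fragment carrying a deletion of residues 427–755 that removes the GAIN domain, and then a C-terminal 6xHis tag (annotated by the software as a fragment of a composite tag). The two tags permit detection and affinity purification of the protein from culture medium. The associated work concerns RECK–WNT7 receptor–ligand interactions and Wnt bioavailability, so this deletion variant is presumably used alongside other ectodomain constructs to map which GPR124 domains contribute to binding. The record does not spell out specific assays.
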