Addgene plasmid #246693: p3xFLAG-CMV-9-sGPR124 ΔGAIN-His
Purpose: Expression vector for secreted human GPR124 ECD lacking the GAIN domain, N-terminal 3xFLAG tag, C-terminal 6xHis tag
Depositing lab: Calvin Kuo & Mario Vallon. Depositing organization: Stanford University. Publication: A RECK-WNT7 Receptor-Ligand Interaction Enables Isoform-Specific Regulation of Wnt Bioavailability. Vallon M, Yuki K, Nguyen TD, Chang J, Yuan J, Siepe D, Miao Y, Essler M, Noda M, Garcia KC, Kuo CJ. Cell Rep. 2018 Oct 9;25(2):339-349.e9. doi: 10.1016/j.celrep.2018.09.045. PubMed 30304675.
Backbone
  Vector backbone: p3xFLAG-CMV-9
  Vector type: Mammalian Expression
  Selectable markers: Neomycin (select with G418)
Growth in bacteria
  Bacterial resistance: Ampicillin, 100 μg/mL
  Growth temperature: 37°C
  Growth strain: DH5alpha
  Copy number: High Copy
Gene/Insert
  Gene/Insert name: GPR124 (alt names: ADGRA2; TEM5)
  Species: H. sapiens (human)
  Mutation: ECD Δaa 427-755
  Entrez Gene: ADGRA2 (a.k.a. GPR124, TEM5)
  Promoter: CMV
  Tag / fusion protein: 3xFLAG (N terminal on insert); 6xHis (C terminal on insert)
  Cloning method: Other
Resource information
  A portion of this plasmid was derived from a plasmid made by: Bert Vogelstein (Addgene #16561)
Terms and licenses: Academic/Nonprofit Terms; Industry Terms: Not Available to Industry
How to cite: p3xFLAG-CMV-9-sGPR124 ΔGAIN-His was a gift from Calvin Kuo & Mario Vallon (Addgene plasmid # 246693 ; http://n2t.net/addgene:246693 ; RRID:Addgene_246693)
